>Addgene plasmid #75156 | pME-H2B-mCerulean3 | depositor full sequence | sequence record 150107 | M13F and M13R primers used to sequence insert.  Backbone sequence from Invitrogen
CTTTCCTGCGTTATCCCCTGATTCTGTGGATAACCGTATTACCGCCTTTGAGTGAGCTGATACCGCTCGC
CGCAGCCGAACGACCGAGCGCAGCGAGTCAGTGAGCGAGGAAGCGGAAGAGCGCCCAATACGCAAACCGC
CTCTCCCCGCGCGTTGGCCGATTCATTAATGCAGCTGGCACGACAGGTTTCCCGACTGGAAAGCGGGCAG
TGAGCGCAACGCAATTAATACGCGTACCGCTAGCCAGGAAGAGTTTGTAGAAACGCAAAAAGGCCATCCG
TCAGGATGGCCTTCTGCTTAGTTTGATGCCTGGCAGTTTATGGCGGGCGTCCTGCCCGCCACCCTCCGGG
CCGTTGCTTCACAACGTTCAAATCCGCTCCCGGCGGATTTGTCCTACTCAGGAGAGCGTTCACCGACAAA
CAACAGATAAAACGAAAGGCCCAGTCTTCCGACTGAGCCTTTCGTTTTATTTGATGCCTGGCAGTTCCCT
ACTCTCGCGTTAACGCTAGCATGGATGTTTTCCCAGTCACGACGTTGTAAAACGACGGCCAGTCTTAAGC
TCGGGCCCCAAATAATGATTTTATTTTGACTGATAGTGACCTGTTCGTTGCAACAAATTGATGAGCAATG
CTTTTTTATAATGCCAACTTTGTACAAAAAAGCAGGCTGAATTCGCCGCCACCATGCCTGAACCTAGCAA
GAGCGCCCCTGCCCCTAAGAAGGGAAGCAAGAAGGCCATCACCAAGGCCCAGAAGAAGGACGGAAAGAAG
CGCAAGAGAAGCCGCAAAGAGTCTTACAGCATCTACGTGTACAAGGTGCTGAAACAGGTGCACCCTGACA
CCGGAATCAGCAGCAAGGCCATGGGAATCATGAACAGCTTCGTGAACGACATCTTCGAGAGAATCGCCGG
CGAGGCCAGCAGACTGGCCCACTACAACAAGAGAAGCACCATCACCAGCCGCGAGATCCAGACCGCCGTC
AGACTGCTGCTGCCTGGCGAGCTGGCCAAGCACGCCGTGTCTGAGGGAACAAAGGCCGTGACCAAGTACA
CAAGCAGCAAGGGCGGAGGAAGCGGAGGCGGAAGCGGCGGAGGATCTATGGTGTCTAAGGGCGAGGAACT
GTTCACCGGCGTGGTGCCTATCCTGGTGGAACTGGACGGCGACGTGAACGGACACAAGTTCAGCGTGTCC
GGCGAGGGCGAAGGCGACGCCACCTACGGAAAGCTGACCCTGAAGTTCATCTGCACCACCGGAAAGCTGC
CTGTGCCTTGGCCTACCCTGGTCACCACCCTGAGCTGGGGAGTGCAGTGCTTCGCCAGATACCCTGACCA
CATGAAGCAGCACGATTTCTTCAAGAGCGCCATGCCTGAGGGATACGTGCAGGAAAGAACCATCTTCTTC
AAGGACGACGGCAACTACAAGACCAGAGCCGAAGTGAAGTTCGAGGGCGACACCCTGGTCAACAGAATCG
AGCTGAAGGGAATCGACTTCAAAGAGGACGGAAACATCCTGGGACACAAGCTGGAGTACAACGCCATCCA
CGGAAACGTGTACATCACCGCCGACAAGCAGAAGAACGGAATCAAGGCCAACTTCGGCCTGAACTGCAAC
ATCGAGGACGGAAGCGTGCAGCTGGCCGACCACTACCAGCAGAACACCCCTATCGGAGATGGACCTGTGC
TGCTGCCAGACAACCACTACCTGAGCACCCAGAGCAAGCTGAGCAAGGACCCTAACGAGAAGCGCGACCA
CATGGTGCTGCTGGAATTTGTGACCGCCGCTGGAATCACCCTGGGCATGGATGAACTGTATAAATGAACT
AGTACCCAGCTTTCTTGTACAAAGTTGGCATTATAAGAAAGCATTGCTTATCAATTTGTTGCAACGAACA
GGTCACTATCAGTCAAAATAAAATCATTATTTGCCATCCAGCTGATATCCCCTATAGTGAGTCGTATTAC
ATGGTCATAGCTGTTTCCTGGCAGCTCTGGCCCGTGTCTCAAAATCTCTGATGTTACATTGCACAAGATA
AAAATATATCATCATGAACAATAAAACTGTCTGCTTACATAAACAGTAATACAAGGGGTGTTATGAGCCA
TATTCAACGGGAAACGTCGAGGCCGCGATTAAATTCCAACATGGATGCTGATTTATATGGGTATAAATGG
GCTCGCGATAATGTCGGGCAATCAGGTGCGACAATCTATCGCTTGTATGGGAAGCCCGATGCGCCAGAGT
TGTTTCTGAAACATGGCAAAGGTAGCGTTGCCAATGATGTTACAGATGAGATGGTCAGACTAAACTGGCT
GACGGAATTTATGCCTCTTCCGACCATCAAGCATTTTATCCGTACTCCTGATGATGCATGGTTACTCACC
ACTGCGATCCCCGGAAAAACAGCATTCCAGGTATTAGAAGAATATCCTGATTCAGGTGAAAATATTGTTG
ATGCGCTGGCAGTGTTCCTGCGCCGGTTGCATTCGATTCCTGTTTGTAATTGTCCTTTTAACAGCGATCG
CGTATTTCGTCTCGCTCAGGCGCAATCACGAATGAATAACGGTTTGGTTGATGCGAGTGATTTTGATGAC
GAGCGTAATGGCTGGCCTGTTGAACAAGTCTGGAAAGAAATGCATAAACTTTTGCCATTCTCACCGGATT
CAGTCGTCACTCATGGTGATTTCTCACTTGATAACCTTATTTTTGACGAGGGGAAATTAATAGGTTGTAT
TGATGTTGGACGAGTCGGAATCGCAGACCGATACCAGGATCTTGCCATCCTATGGAACTGCCTCGGTGAG
TTTTCTCCTTCATTACAGAAACGGCTTTTTCAAAAATATGGTATTGATAATCCTGATATGAATAAATTGC
AGTTTCATTTGATGCTCGATGAGTTTTTCTAATCAGAATTGGTTAATTGGTTGTAACACTGGCAGAGCAT
TACGCTGACTTGACGGGACGGCGCAAGCTCATGACCAAAATCCCTTAACGTGAGTTACGCGTCGTTCCAC
TGAGCGTCAGACCCCGTAGAAAAGATCAAAGGATCTTCTTGAGATCCTTTTTTTCTGCGCGTAATCTGCT
GCTTGCAAACAAAAAAACCACCGCTACCAGCGGTGGTTTGTTTGCCGGATCAAGAGCTACCAACTCTTTT
TCCGAAGGTAACTGGCTTCAGCAGAGCGCAGATACCAAATACTGTTCTTCTAGTGTAGCCGTAGTTAGGC
CACCACTTCAAGAACTCTGTAGCACCGCCTACATACCTCGCTCTGCTAATCCTGTTACCAGTGGCTGCTG
CCAGTGGCGATAAGTCGTGTCTTACCGGGTTGGACTCAAGACGATAGTTACCGGATAAGGCGCAGCGGTC
GGGCTGAACGGGGGGTTCGTGCACACAGCCCAGCTTGGAGCGAACGACCTACACCGAACTGAGATACCTA
CAGCGTGAGCTATGAGAAAGCGCCACGCTTCCCGAAGGGAGAAAGGCGGACAGGTATCCGGTAAGCGGCA
GGGTCGGAACAGGAGAGCGCACGAGGGAGCTTCCAGGGGGAAACGCCTGGTATCTTTATAGTCCTGTCGG
GTTTCGCCACCTCTGACTTGAGCGTCGATTTTTGTGATGCTCGTCAGGGGGGCGGAGCCTATGGAAAAAC
GCCAGCAACGCGGCCTTTTTACGGTTCCTGGCCTTTTGCTGGCCTTTTGCTCACATGTT
Features (pLannotate 1.2.2; 11 found; start..end, strand, type, name):
    121..213     +  CDS            lacI (fragment): lac repressor; lacI; The lac repressor binds to the lac operator to inhibit transcription in E. coli. This inhibition can be relieved by adding lactose or isopropyl-β-D-thiogalactopyranoside (IPTG).
    268..295     -  terminator     rrnB T2 terminator: transcription terminator T2 from the E. coli rrnB gene
    427..470     +  terminator     rrnB T1 terminator: Escherichia coli rrnB; transcription terminator T1 from the E. coli rrnB gene
    517..553     -  CDS            lacZα (fragment): LacZα fragment of β-galactosidase; lacZ fragment
    569..668     +  protein_bind   attL1: mutant version of attL; recombination site for the Gateway® LR reaction LR Clonase™
    684..1061    +  CDS            H2BC3: H2B1B_HUMAN - Also known as H2BFF, HIST1H2BB Experimental evidence at protein level: Swiss-Prot protein existence level 1. Core component of nucleosome. Nucleosomes wrap and compact DNA into chromatin, limiting DNA accessibility to the cellular machineries which require DNA as a template. Histones thereby play a central role in transcription regulation, DNA repair, DNA replication and chromosomal stability. DNA accessibility is regulated via a complex set of post-translational modifications of histones, also called histone code, and nucleosome remodeling. From Homo sapiens (Human).
   1098..1814    +  CDS            mCerulean3: mCerulean3 is a basic (constitutively fluorescent) cyan fluorescent protein published in 2011, derived from Aequorea victoria. It is reported to be a somewhat slowly-maturing monomer with very low acid sensitivity.
   1824..1923    -  protein_bind   attL2: mutant version of attL; recombination site for the Gateway® LR reaction LR Clonase™
   1941..1959    -  promoter       T7 promoter: promoter for bacteriophage T7 RNA polymerase
   2093..2902    +  CDS            KanR: aminoglycoside phosphotransferase; aph(3')-Ia; confers resistance to kanamycin in bacteria or G418 (Geneticin®) in eukaryotes
   3049..3637    +  rep_origin     ori: high-copy-number ColE1/pMB1/pBR322/pUC origin of replication
