[The description below was written by a language model from this plasmid's Addgene catalogue record and pLannotate feature annotations shown in this document.]
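Description:
pME-H2B-mCerulean3 is a middle entry clone for the Invitrogen MultiSite Gateway three-fragment system, built on the pDONR221 backbone and totalling about 3.7 kb. It is propagated in E. coli as a high-copy plasmid through a ColE1/pUC-type origin and selected with kanamycin through the KanR aminoglycoside phosphotransferase gene. The backbone also carries rrnB T1 and T2 transcription terminators upstream of the cassette, which insulate the insert from read-through transcription. A T7 promoter lies just outside attL2, and short lacI and lacZα fragments were picked up by the annotation as backbone remnants.

The payload, roughly 1.2 kb and obtained as a synthetic gene fragment, lies between attL1 and attL2 sites. It consists of a human histone H2B coding sequence (annotated as H2BC3) followed on the same strand, after a short gap that presumably serves as a linker, by the monomeric cyan fluorescent protein mCerulean3. Fusion to H2B tethers the fluorophore to chromatin and so gives a nuclear-localised signal. The purpose field calls the fluorophore "mCerulean2", but the plasmid name, insert name and feature annotation all indicate mCerulean3.

The entry clone has no promoter of its own driving the fusion. It is meant to be combined by LR recombination with a 5' entry clone supplying a promoter, a 3' entry clone and a destination vector. The associated publication describes a Tol2 Gateway-compatible toolbox for zebrafish, so the expected use is assembling Tol2 transgenesis constructs that label the nuclei of chosen cell populations, particularly in studies of the nervous system and neurodegeneration.
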