Addgene plasmid #75156: pME-H2B-mCerulean3
Purpose: Nuclear mCerulean2 (blue) fluorophore for use with 5’ promoters.
Depositing lab: Nicholas Cole. Depositing organization: Macquarie University. Publication: A Tol2 Gateway-Compatible Toolbox for the Study of the Nervous System and Neurodegenerative Disease. Don EK, Formella I, Badrock AP, Hall TE, Morsch M, Hortle E, Hogan A, Chow S, Gwee SS, Stoddart JJ, Nicholson G, Chung R, Cole NJ. Zebrafish. 2016 Sep 15. 10.1089/zeb.2016.1321 PubMed 27631880.
Backbone
  Vector backbone: pDONR221
  Backbone manufacturer: Invitrogen
  Backbone size w/o insert (bp): 2533
  Total vector size (bp): 3699
  Vector type: Middle entry vector for Multisite Gateway Three Fragment vector construction kit (Invitrogen)
Growth in bacteria
  Bacterial resistance: Kanamycin, 50 μg/mL
  Growth temperature: 37°C
  Growth strain: DH5alpha
  Copy number: High Copy
Gene/Insert
  Gene/Insert name: H2B-mCerulean3
  Species: Synthetic
  Insert size (bp): 1166
  Promoter: n/a
  Cloning method: Gateway Cloning
  Sequencing primers: 5′ M13F; 3′ M13R
Resource information
  A portion of this plasmid was derived from a plasmid made by: The H2B-mCerulean3 portion of this plasmid was ordered as a GeneArt™ Genestring™ fragment from ThermoFisher Scientific.
Terms and licenses: Academic/Nonprofit Terms; Industry Terms: Not Available to Industry
How to cite: pME-H2B-mCerulean3 was a gift from Nicholas Cole (Addgene plasmid # 75156 ; http://n2t.net/addgene:75156 ; RRID:Addgene_75156)
