>Addgene plasmid #75156 | pME-H2B-mCerulean3 | addgene partial sequence | sequence record 150105 | M13-F20 5'-TGTAAAACGACGGCCAGT-3'
CTTTGTACAAAAAAGCAGGCTGAATTCGCCGCCACCATGCCTGAACCTAGCAAGAGCGCCCCTGCCCCTA
AGAAGGGAAGCAAGAAGGCCATCACCAAGGCCCAGAAGAAGGACGGAAAGAAGCGCAAGAGAAGCCGCAA
AGAGTCTTACAGCATCTACGTGTACAAGGTGCTGAAACAGGTGCACCCTGACACCGGAATCAGCAGCAAG
GCCATGGGAATCATGAACAGCTTCGTGAACGACATCTTCGAGAGAATCGCCGGCGAGGCCAGCAGACTGG
CCCACTACAACAAGAGAAGCACCATCACCAGCCGCGAGATCCAGACCGCCGTCAGACTGCTGCTGCCTGG
CGAGCTGGCCAAGCACGCCGTGTCTGAGGGAACAAAGGCCGTGACCAAGTACACAAGCAGCAAGGGCGGA
GGAAGCGGAGGCGGAAGCGGCGGAGGATCTATGGTGTCTAAGGGCGAGGAACTGTTCACCGGCGTGGTGC
CTATCCTGGTGGAACTGGACGGCGACGTGAACGGACACAAGTTCAGCGTGTCCGGCGAGGGCGAAGGCGA
CGCCACCTACGGAAAGCTGACCCTGAAGTTCATCTGCACCACCGGAAAGCTGCCTGTGCCTTGGCCTACC
CTGGTCACCACCCTGAGCTGGGGAGTGCAGTGCTTCGCCAGATACCCTGACCACATGAAGCAGCACGATT
TCTTCAAGAGCGCCATGCCTGAGGGATACGTGCAGGAAAGAACCATCTTCTTCAAGGACGACGGCAACTA
CAAGACCAGAGCCGAAGTGAAGTTCGAGGGCGACACCCTGGTCAACAGAATCGAGCTGAAGGGAATCGAC
TTCAAAGAGGACGGAAACATCCTGGGACACAAGCTGGA
