>Addgene plasmid #75156 | pME-H2B-mCerulean3 | addgene partial sequence | sequence record 150106 | M13-Rev 5'-CAGGAAACAGCTATGACC-3'
TCAGCTGGATGGCAAATAATGATTTTATTTTGACTGATAGTGACCTGTTCGTTGCAACAAATTGATAAGC
AATGCTTTCTTATAATGCCAACTTTGTACAAGAAAGCTGGGTACTAGTTCATTTATACAGTTCATCCATG
CCCAGGGTGATTCCAGCGGCGGTCACAAATTCCAGCAGCACCATGTGGTCGCGCTTCTCGTTAGGGTCCT
TGCTCAGCTTGCTCTGGGTGCTCAGGTAGTGGTTGTCTGGCAGCAGCACAGGTCCATCTCCGATAGGGGT
GTTCTGCTGGTAGTGGTCGGCCAGCTGCACGCTTCCGTCCTCGATGTTGCAGTTCAGGCCGAAGTTGGCC
TTGATTCCGTTCTTCTGCTTGTCGGCGGTGATGTACACGTTTCCGTGGATGGCGTTGTACTCCAGCTTGT
GTCCCAGGATGTTTCCGTCCTCTTTGAAGTCGATTCCCTTCAGCTCGATTCTGTTGACCAGGGTGTCGCC
CTCGAACTTCACTTCGGCTCTGGTCTTGTAGTTGCCGTCGTCCTTGAAGAAGATGGTTCTTTCCTGCACG
TATCCCTCAGGCATGGCGCTCTTGAAGAAATCGTGCTGCTTCATGTGGTCAGGGTATCTGGCGAAGCACT
GCACTCCCCAGCTCAGGGTGGTGACCAGGGTAGGCCAAGGCACAGGCAGCTTTCCGGTGGTGCAGATGAA
CTTCAGGGTCAGCTTTCCGTAGGTGGCGTCGCCTTCGCCCTCGCCGGACACGCTGAACTTGTGTCCGTTC
ACGTCGCCGTCCAGTTCCACCAGGATAGGCACCACGCCGGTGAACAGTTCCTCGCCCTTAGACACCATAG
ATCCTCCGCCGCTTCCGCCTCCGCTTCCTCCGCCCTTGCTGCTTGTGTACTTGGTCACGGCCTTTGTTCC
CTCAGACACGGCGTGCTTGGCCAGCTCGCCAGGCAGCAGCAGTCTGACGGCGG
